Addgene plasmid #138250: pcDNA3-CBX1mut-Dronpa
Purpose: Triple-mutant CBX1 chromodomain (residues 20-73) tagged with reversibly switchable FP Dronpa. Mutations V3E/K6E/D40S correspond to positions V22/K25/D59 in full-length CBX1.
Depositing lab: Jin Zhang. Depositing organization: University of California, San Diego (UCSD). Publication: Deciphering and engineering chromodomain-methyllysine peptide recognition. Hard R, Li N, He W, Ross B, Mo GCH, Peng Q, Stein RSL, Komives E, Wang Y, Zhang J, Wang W. Sci Adv. 2018 Nov 7;4(11):eaau1447. doi: 10.1126/sciadv.aau1447. eCollection 2018 Nov. PubMed 30417094.
Backbone
  Vector backbone: pcDNA3
  Backbone size w/o insert (bp): 5523
  Total vector size (bp): 6378
  Vector type: Mammalian Expression
  Selectable markers: Neomycin (select with G418)
Growth in bacteria
  Bacterial resistance: Ampicillin, 100 μg/mL
  Growth temperature: 37°C
  Growth strain: DH5alpha
  Copy number: High Copy
Gene/Insert
  Gene/Insert name: CBX1mut-Dronpa
  Species: Synthetic
  Insert size (bp): 855
  Promoter: CMV
  Tag / fusion protein: Dronpa (C terminal on insert); 6xHIS - T7 tag (gene 10 leader) - Xpress (TM) tag (N terminal on backbone)
  Cloning method: Restriction Enzyme; 5′ cloning site BamHI (not destroyed); 3′ cloning site EcoRI (not destroyed)
  Sequencing primers: 5′ CMV forward; 3′ BGH reverse
Terms and licenses: Academic/Nonprofit Terms; Industry Terms: Not Available to Industry
How to cite: pcDNA3-CBX1mut-Dronpa was a gift from Jin Zhang (Addgene plasmid # 138250 ; http://n2t.net/addgene:138250 ; RRID:Addgene_138250)
