[The description below was written by a language model from this plasmid's Addgene catalogue record and pLannotate feature annotations shown in this document.]
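Description:
pcDNA3-CBX1mut-Dronpa is a mammalian expression plasmid of about 6.4 kb built on the pcDNA3 backbone. It is propagated in E. coli through a high-copy ColE1/pUC-type origin with ampicillin selection (AmpR under its own bla promoter). It also carries an f1 origin for single-stranded DNA production. For selection in mammalian cells, an SV40 early promoter drives the neomycin phosphotransferase gene, followed by an SV40 polyadenylation signal, which allows G418 selection of stable transfectants.

The payload is an 855 bp synthetic insert cloned between BamHI and EcoRI sites, both retained. It is expressed from the human CMV immediate-early enhancer and promoter and terminated by the bovine growth hormone polyadenylation signal. The open reading frame begins with a backbone-derived N-terminal leader made up of a 6xHis tag, the T7 gene 10 leader tag and the Xpress epitope, which contains an enterokinase cleavage site. This is followed by the chromodomain of human CBX1 (residues 20–73), a heterochromatin component that recognises histone H3 methylated at Lys-9. The domain is fused at its C terminus to Dronpa, a reversibly photoswitchable green fluorescent protein. The chromodomain carries three substitutions, V3E, K6E and D40S in insert numbering, which correspond to V22, K25 and D59 of full-length CBX1. T7 and SP6 promoters flank the cassette and could support in vitro transcription.

The associated work concerns deciphering and engineering chromodomain recognition of methyllysine peptides, and the construct expresses a fluorescently tagged engineered chromodomain in mammalian cells. The record does not state how the mutations alter binding specificity.
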