Features (pLannotate 1.2.2; 25 found; start..end, strand, type, name):
     28..80      -  misc_feature   bom (fragment): basis of mobility region from pBR322
    235..614     +  enhancer       CMV enhancer: human cytomegalovirus immediate early enhancer
    615..818     +  promoter       CMV promoter: human cytomegalovirus (CMV) immediate early promoter
    814..847     +  LTR            5' LTR (truncated) (fragment): truncated 5' long terminal repeat (LTR) from HIV-1
    863..881     +  promoter       T7 promoter: promoter for bacteriophage T7 RNA polymerase
    922..942     +  CDS            capTEV™ (fragment): composite tag for in vivo biotinylation, TEV protease cleavage, and 6xHis tagging
    943..975     +  CDS            T7 tag (gene 10 leader): leader peptide from bacteriophage T7 gene 10 promotes efficient translation in E. coli
    979..1002    +  CDS            Xpress™ tag: Xpress™ epitope tag, including an enterokinase recognition and cleavage site
   1021..1179    +  CDS            CBX1 (fragment): CBX1_HUMAN - Also known as CBX. Experimental evidence at protein level: Swiss-Prot protein existence level 1. Component of heterochromatin. Recognizes and binds histone H3 tails methylated at 'Lys-9', leading to epigenetic repression. Interaction with lamin B receptor (LBR) can contribute to the association of the heterochromatin with the inner nuclear membrane. From Homo sapiens (Human).
   1195..1866    +  CDS            Dronpa: Dronpa is a photoswitchable green fluorescent protein published in 2004, derived from Echinophyllia sp. SC22.
   1930..1948    -  promoter       SP6 promoter: promoter for bacteriophage SP6 RNA polymerase
   1974..2198    +  polyA_signal   bGH poly(A) signal: bovine growth hormone polyadenylation signal
   2202..2223    +  promoter       SV40 promoter (fragment): SV40 enhancer and early promoter
   2244..2672    +  rep_origin     f1 ori (sequence partly withheld): f1 bacteriophage origin of replication; arrow indicates direction of (+) strand synthesis
   2686..3015    +  promoter       SV40 promoter: SV40 enhancer and early promoter
   3082..3873    +  CDS            neo: KKA2_KLEPN - Also known as kan, nptII. Experimental evidence at protein level: Swiss-Prot protein existence level 1. Resistance to kanamycin, neomycin, paromomycin, ribostamycin, butirosin and gentamicin B. From Klebsiella pneumoniae.
   3897..4055    +  CDS            ble (fragment): BLE_KLEPN - Experimental evidence at protein level: Swiss-Prot protein existence level 1. Binding protein with a strong affinity to the bleomycin family of antibiotics. Binds to CL990; an antimitotic-antibiotic compound. From Klebsiella pneumoniae.
   4050..4171    +  polyA_signal   SV40 poly(A) signal: SV40 polyadenylation signal
   4244..4260    -  protein_bind   lac operator: The lac repressor binds to the lac operator to inhibit transcription in E. coli. This inhibition can be relieved by adding lactose or isopropyl-β-D-thiogalactopyranoside (IPTG). lac repressor encoded by lacI
   4268..4298    -  promoter       lac promoter: promoter for the E. coli lac operon
   4313..4334    -  protein_bind   CAP binding site: CAP binding activates transcription in the presence of cAMP. E. coli catabolite activator protein
   4347..4439    -  CDS            lacI (fragment): lac repressor; lacI; The lac repressor binds to the lac operator to inhibit transcription in E. coli. This inhibition can be relieved by adding lactose or isopropyl-β-D-thiogalactopyranoside (IPTG).
   4622..5210    -  rep_origin     ori: high-copy-number ColE1/pMB1/pBR322/pUC origin of replication
   5381..6241    -  CDS            AmpR: β-lactamase; bla; confers resistance to ampicillin, carbenicillin, and related antibiotics
   6242..6346    -  promoter       AmpR promoter: bla
>Addgene plasmid #138250 | pcDNA3-CBX1mut-Dronpa | addgene full sequence | sequence record 307434 | Addgene NGS Result
GACGGATCGGGAGATCTCCCGATCCCCTATGGTGCACTCTCAGTACAATCTGCTCTGATGCCGCATAGTT
AAGCCAGTATCTGCTCCCTGCTTGTGTGTTGGAGGTCGCTGAGTAGTGCGCGAGCAAAATTTAAGCTACA
ACAAGGCAAGGCTTGACCGACAATTGCATGAAGAATCTGCTTAGGGTTAGGCGTTTTGCGCTGCTTCGCG
ATGTACGGGCCAGATATACGCGTTGACATTGATTATTGACTAGTTATTAATAGTAATCAATTACGGGGTC
ATTAGTTCATAGCCCATATATGGAGTTCCGCGTTACATAACTTACGGTAAATGGCCCGCCTGGCTGACCG
CCCAACGACCCCCGCCCATTGACGTCAATAATGACGTATGTTCCCATAGTAACGCCAATAGGGACTTTCC
ATTGACGTCAATGGGTGGAGTATTTACGGTAAACTGCCCACTTGGCAGTACATCAAGTGTATCATATGCC
AAGTACGCCCCCTATTGACGTCAATGACGGTAAATGGCCCGCCTGGCATTATGCCCAGTACATGACCTTA
TGGGACTTTCCTACTTGGCAGTACATCTACGTATTAGTCATCGCTATTACCATGGTGATGCGGTTTTGGC
AGTACATCAATGGGCGTGGATAGCGGTTTGACTCACGGGGATTTCCAAGTCTCCACCCCATTGACGTCAA
TGGGAGTTTGTTTTGGCACCAAAATCAACGGGACTTTCCAAAATGTCGTAACAACTCCGCCCCATTGACG
CAAATGGGCGGTAGGCGTGTACGGTGGGAGGTCTATATAAGCAGAGCTCTCTGGCTAACTAGAGAACCCA
CTGCTTACTGGCTTATCGAAATTAATACGACTCACTATAGGGAGACCCAAGCTTGCGGCCGCCACCATGG
TGCGGGGTTCTCATCATCATCATCATCATGGTATGGCTAGCATGACTGGTGGACAGCAAATGGGTCGGGA
TCTGTACGACGATGACGATAAGGATCCGGCCACCATGGAATATGAGGTGGAAGAGGTTCTCGACCGTCGA
GTGGTAAAGGGCAAAGTGGAGTACCTCCTAAAGTGGAAGGGATTCTCAGATGAGGACAACACATGGGAGC
CAGAAGAGAACCTGAGTTGTCCCGATCTCATTGCTGAGTTTCTGCAGTCACAGAAAACAGGAGGTAGTGG
TACCATGAGTGTGATTAAACCAGACATGAAGATCAAGCTGCGTATGGAAGGCGCTGTAAATGGACACCCG
TTCGCGATTGAAGGAGTTGGCCTTGGGAAGCCTTTCGAGGGAAAACAGAGTATGGACCTTAAAGTCAAAG
AAGGCGGACCTCTGCCTTTCGCCTATGACATCTTGACAACTGTGTTCTGTTACGGCAACAGGGTATTCGC
CAAATACCCAGAAAATATAGTAGACTATTTCAAGCAGTCGTTTCCTGAGGGCTACTCTTGGGAACGAAGC
ATGAATTACGAAGACGGGGGCATTTGTAACGCGACAAACGACATAACCCTGGATGGTGACTGTTATATCT
ATGAAATTCGATTTGATGGTGTGAACTTTCCTGCCAATGGTCCAGTTATGCAGAAGAGGACTGTGAAATG
GGAGCCATCCACTGAGAAATTGTATGTGCGTGATGGAGTGCTGAAGGGTGATGTTAACATGGCTCTGTCG
CTTGAAGGAGGTGGCCATTACCGATGTGACTTCAAAACTACTTATAAAGCTAAGAAGGTTGTCCAGTTGC
CAGACTATCACTTTGTGGACCACCACATTGAGATTAAAAGCCACGACAAAGATTACAGTAATGTTAATCT
GCATGAGCATGCCGAAGCGCATTCTGAGCTGCCGAGGCAGGCCAAGTAAGAATTCTGCAGATATCCATCA
CACTGGCGGCCGCTCGAGCATGCATCTAGAGGGCCCTATTCTATAGTGTCACCTAAATGCTAGAGCTCGC
TGATCAGCCTCGACTGTGCCTTCTAGTTGCCAGCCATCTGTTGTTTGCCCCTCCCCCGTGCCTTCCTTGA
CCCTGGAAGGTGCCACTCCCACTGTCCTTTCCTAATAAAATGAGGAAATTGCATCGCATTGTCTGAGTAG
GTGTCATTCTATTCTGGGGGGTGGGGTGGGGCAGGACAGCAAGGGGGAGGATTGGGAAGACAATAGCAGG
CATGCTGGGGATGCGGTGGGCTCTATGGCTTCTGAGGCGGAAAGAACCAGCTGGGGCTCTAGGGGGTATC
CCC
[124 nt withheld, positions 2244-2367]
C
[91 nt withheld, positions 2369-2459]
A
[49 nt withheld, positions 2461-2509]
CCTTTGACGTTGGAGTCCACGTTCTTT
[37 nt withheld, positions 2537-2573]
ACCCTATCTCGGTCTATTCTTTTGATTTATAAGGGATTTTGCCGATTTCGGCCTATTGGTTAAAAAATGA
GCTGATTTAACAAAAATTTAACGCGAATTAATTCTGTGGAATGTGTGTCAGTTAGGGTGTGGAAAGTCCC
CAGGCTCCCCAGCAGGCAGAAGTATGCAAAGCATGCATCTCAATTAGTCAGCAACCAGGTGTGGAAAGTC
CCCAGGCTCCCCAGCAGGCAGAAGTATGCAAAGCATGCATCTCAATTAGTCAGCAACCATAGTCCCGCCC
CTAACTCCGCCCATCCCGCCCCTAACTCCGCCCAGTTCCGCCCATTCTCCGCCCCATGGCTGACTAATTT
TTTTTATTTATGCAGAGGCCGAGGCCGCCTCTGCCTCTGAGCTATTCCAGAAGTAGTGAGGAGGCTTTTT
TGGAGGCCTAGGCTTTTGCAAAAAGCTCCCGGGAGCTTGTATATCCATTTTCGGATCTGATCAAGAGACA
GGATGAGGATCGTTTCGCATGATTGAACAAGATGGATTGCACGCAGGTTCTCCGGCCGCTTGGGTGGAGA
GGCTATTCGGCTATGACTGGGCACAACAGACAATCGGCTGCTCTGATGCCGCCGTGTTCCGGCTGTCAGC
GCAGGGGCGCCCGGTTCTTTTTGTCAAGACCGACCTGTCCGGTGCCCTGAATGAACTGCAGGACGAGGCA
GCGCGGCTATCGTGGCTGGCCACGACGGGCGTTCCTTGCGCAGCTGTGCTCGACGTTGTCACTGAAGCGG
GAAGGGACTGGCTGCTATTGGGCGAAGTGCCGGGGCAGGATCTCCTGTCATCTCACCTTGCTCCTGCCGA
GAAAGTATCCATCATGGCTGATGCAATGCGGCGGCTGCATACGCTTGATCCGGCTACCTGCCCATTCGAC
CACCAAGCGAAACATCGCATCGAGCGAGCACGTACTCGGATGGAAGCCGGTCTTGTCGATCAGGATGATC
TGGACGAAGAGCATCAGGGGCTCGCGCCAGCCGAACTGTTCGCCAGGCTCAAGGCGCGCATGCCCGACGG
CGAGGATCTCGTCGTGACCCATGGCGATGCCTGCTTGCCGAATATCATGGTGGAAAATGGCCGCTTTTCT
GGATTCATCGACTGTGGCCGGCTGGGTGTGGCGGACCGCTATCAGGACATAGCGTTGGCTACCCGTGATA
TTGCTGAAGAGCTTGGCGGCGAATGGGCTGACCGCTTCCTCGTGCTTTACGGTATCGCCGCTCCCGATTC
GCAGCGCATCGCCTTCTATCGCCTTCTTGACGAGTTCTTCTGAGCGGGACTCTGGGGTTCGAAATGACCG
ACCAAGCGACGCCCAACCTGCCATCACGAGATTTCGATTCCACCGCCGCCTTCTATGAAAGGTTGGGCTT
CGGAATCGTTTTCCGGGACGCCGGCTGGATGATCCTCCAGCGCGGGGATCTCATGCTGGAGTTCTTCGCC
CACCCCAACTTGTTTATTGCAGCTTATAATGGTTACAAATAAAGCAATAGCATCACAAATTTCACAAATA
AAGCATTTTTTTCACTGCATTCTAGTTGTGGTTTGTCCAAACTCATCAATGTATCTTATCATGTCTGTAT
ACCGTCGACCTCTAGCTAGAGCTTGGCGTAATCATGGTCATAGCTGTTTCCTGTGTGAAATTGTTATCCG
CTCACAATTCCACACAACATACGAGCCGGAAGCATAAAGTGTAAAGCCTGGGGTGCCTAATGAGTGAGCT
AACTCACATTAATTGCGTTGCGCTCACTGCCCGCTTTCCAGTCGGGAAACCTGTCGTGCCAGCTGCATTA
ATGAATCGGCCAACGCGCGGGGAGAGGCGGTTTGCGTATTGGGCGCTCTTCCGCTTCCTCGCTCACTGAC
TCGCTGCGCTCGGTCGTTCGGCTGCGGCGAGCGGTATCAGCTCACTCAAAGGCGGTAATACGGTTATCCA
CAGAATCAGGGGATAACGCAGGAAAGAACATGTGAGCAAAAGGCCAGCAAAAGGCCAGGAACCGTAAAAA
GGCCGCGTTGCTGGCGTTTTTCCATAGGCTCCGCCCCCCTGACGAGCATCACAAAAATCGACGCTCAAGT
CAGAGGTGGCGAAACCCGACAGGACTATAAAGATACCAGGCGTTTCCCCCTGGAAGCTCCCTCGTGCGCT
CTCCTGTTCCGACCCTGCCGCTTACCGGATACCTGTCCGCCTTTCTCCCTTCGGGAAGCGTGGCGCTTTC
TCATAGCTCACGCTGTAGGTATCTCAGTTCGGTGTAGGTCGTTCGCTCCAAGCTGGGCTGTGTGCACGAA
CCCCCCGTTCAGCCCGACCGCTGCGCCTTATCCGGTAACTATCGTCTTGAGTCCAACCCGGTAAGACACG
ACTTATCGCCACTGGCAGCAGCCACTGGTAACAGGATTAGCAGAGCGAGGTATGTAGGCGGTGCTACAGA
GTTCTTGAAGTGGTGGCCTAACTACGGCTACACTAGAAGAACAGTATTTGGTATCTGCGCTCTGCTGAAG
CCAGTTACCTTCGGAAAAAGAGTTGGTAGCTCTTGATCCGGCAAACAAACCACCGCTGGTAGCGGTGGTT
TTTTTGTTTGCAAGCAGCAGATTACGCGCAGAAAAAAAGGATCTCAAGAAGATCCTTTGATCTTTTCTAC
GGGGTCTGACGCTCAGTGGAACGAAAACTCACGTTAAGGGATTTTGGTCATGAGATTATCAAAAAGGATC
TTCACCTAGATCCTTTTAAATTAAAAATGAAGTTTTAAATCAATCTAAAGTATATATGAGTAAACTTGGT
CTGACAGTTACCAATGCTTAATCAGTGAGGCACCTATCTCAGCGATCTGTCTATTTCGTTCATCCATAGT
TGCCTGACTCCCCGTCGTGTAGATAACTACGATACGGGAGGGCTTACCATCTGGCCCCAGTGCTGCAATG
ATACCGCGAGACCCACGCTCACCGGCTCCAGATTTATCAGCAATAAACCAGCCAGCCGGAAGGGCCGAGC
GCAGAAGTGGTCCTGCAACTTTATCCGCCTCCATCCAGTCTATTAATTGTTGCCGGGAAGCTAGAGTAAG
TAGTTCGCCAGTTAATAGTTTGCGCAACGTTGTTGCCATTGCTACAGGCATCGTGGTGTCACGCTCGTCG
TTTGGTATGGCTTCATTCAGCTCCGGTTCCCAACGATCAAGGCGAGTTACATGATCCCCCATGTTGTGCA
AAAAAGCGGTTAGCTCCTTCGGTCCTCCGATCGTTGTCAGAAGTAAGTTGGCCGCAGTGTTATCACTCAT
GGTTATGGCAGCACTGCATAATTCTCTTACTGTCATGCCATCCGTAAGATGCTTTTCTGTGACTGGTGAG
TACTCAACCAAGTCATTCTGAGAATAGTGTATGCGGCGACCGAGTTGCTCTTGCCCGGCGTCAATACGGG
ATAATACCGCGCCACATAGCAGAACTTTAAAAGTGCTCATCATTGGAAAACGTTCTTCGGGGCGAAAACT
CTCAAGGATCTTACCGCTGTTGAGATCCAGTTCGATGTAACCCACTCGTGCACCCAACTGATCTTCAGCA
TCTTTTACTTTCACCAGCGTTTCTGGGTGAGCAAAAACAGGAAGGCAAAATGCCGCAAAAAAGGGAATAA
GGGCGACACGGAAATGTTGAATACTCATACTCTTCCTTTTTCAATATTATTGAAGCATTTATCAGGGTTA
TTGTCTCATGAGCGGATACATATTTGAATGTATTTAGAAAAATAAACAAATAGGGGTTCCGCGCACATTT
CCCCGAAAAGTGCCACCTGACGTC
